>Addgene plasmid #80481 | PB-TAC-OSKM | depositor full sequence | sequence record 160301 | PB-TAC-OSKM sequence 11310 bps
GGAAATTGTAAACGTTAATATTTTGTTAAAATTCGCGTTAAATTTTTGTTAAATCAGCTCATTTTTTAAC
CAATAGGCCGAAATCGGCAAAATCCCTTATAAATCAAAAGAATAGACCGAGATAGGGT
[37 nt withheld, positions 129-165]
AAAGAACGTGGACTCCAACGTCAAAGG
[49 nt withheld, positions 193-241]
T
[91 nt withheld, positions 243-333]
G
[124 nt withheld, positions 335-458]
CGCGCCATTCGCCATTCAGGCTGCGCAACTGTTGGGAAGGGCGATCGGTGCGGGCCTCTTCGCTATTACG
CCAGCTGGCGAAAGGGGGATGTGCTGCAAGGCGATTAAGTTGGGTAACGCCAGGGTTTTCCCAGTCACGA
CGTTGTAAAACGACGGCCAGTGAATTGTAATACGACTCACTATAGGGCGAATTGGAGCTCGGTATTCACG
ACAGCAGGCTGAATAATAAAAAAATTAGAAACTATTATTTAACCCTAGAAAGATAATCATATTGTGACGT
ACGTTAAAGATAATCATGCGTAAAATTGACGCATGTGTTTTATCGGTCTGTATATCGAGGTTTATTTATT
AATTTGAATAGATATTAAGTTTTATTATATTTACACTTACATACTAATAATAAATTCAACAAACAATTTA
TTTATGTTTATTTATTTATTAAAAAAAAACAAAAACTCAAAATTTCTTCTATAAAGTAACAAAACTTTTA
AACATTCTCTCTTTTACAAAAATAAACTTATTTTGTACTTTAAAAACAGTCATGTTGTATTATAAAATAA
GTAATTAGCTTAACCTATACATAATAGAAACAAATTATACTTATTAGTCAGTCAGAAACAACTTTGGCAC
ATATCAATATTATGCTCTCGTTAATTAACTCGAGGGATCCAAGCTGGCCGCACGTCTCCCTATCAGTGAT
AGAGAAGTCGACACGTCTCGAGCTCCCTATCAGTGATAGAGAAGGTACGTCTAGAACGTCTCCCTATCAG
TGATAGAGAAGTCGACACGTCTCGAGCTCCCTATCAGTGATAGAGAAGGTACGTCTAGAACGTCTCCCTA
TCAGTGATAGAGAAGTCGACACGTCTCGAGCTCCCTATCAGTGATAGAGAAGGTACGTCTAGAACGTCTC
CCTATCAGTGATAGAGAAGTCGACACGTCTCGAGCTCCCTATCAGTGATAGAGAAGGTACCCCCTATATA
AGCAGAGCTCGTTTAGTGAACCGTCAGATCGCCTGGAGACGCCATCCACGCTGTTTTGACCTCCATAGAA
GACACCGGGACCGATCCAGCCTCCGCGGTGGCGGCCATCACAAGTTTGTACAAAAAAGCAGGCTGGCGCC
GGAACCAATTCAGTCGACTGGATCCGGTACCGAATTCGCCATGGCTGGACACCTGGCTTCAGACTTCGCC
TTCTCACCCCCACCAGGTGGGGGTGATGGGTCAGCAGGGCTGGAGCCGGGCTGGGTGGATCCTCGAACCT
GGCTAAGCTTCCAAGGGCCTCCAGGTGGGCCTGGAATCGGACCAGGCTCAGAGGTATTGGGGATCTCCCC
ATGTCCGCCCGCATACGAGTTCTGCGGAGGGATGGCATACTGTGGACCTCAGGTTGGACTGGGCCTAGTC
CCCCAAGTTGGCGTGGAGACTTTGCAGCCTGAGGGCCAGGCAGGAGCACGAGTGGAAAGCAACTCAGAGG
GAACCTCCTCTGAGCCCTGTGCCGACCGCCCCAATGCCGTGAAGTTGGAGAAGGTGGAACCAACTCCCGA
GGAGTCCCAGGACATGAAAGCCCTGCAGAAGGAGCTAGAACAGTTTGCCAAGCTGCTGAAGCAGAAGAGG
ATCACCTTGGGGTACACCCAGGCCGACGTGGGGCTCACCCTGGGCGTTCTCTTTGGAAAGGTGTTCAGCC
AGACCACCATCTGTCGCTTCGAGGCCTTGCAGCTCAGCCTTAAGAACATGTGTAAGCTGCGGCCCCTGCT
GGAGAAGTGGGTGGAGGAAGCCGACAACAATGAGAACCTTCAGGAGATATGCAAATCGGAGACCCTGGTG
CAGGCCCGGAAGAGAAAGCGAACTAGCATTGAGAACCGTGTGAGGTGGAGTCTGGAGACCATGTTTCTGA
AGTGCCCGAAGCCCTCCCTACAGCAGATCACTCACATCGCCAATCAGCTTGGGCTAGAGAAGGATGTGGT
TCGAGTATGGTTCTGTAACCGGCGCCAGAAGGGCAAAAGATCAAGTATTGAGTATTCCCAACGAGAAGAG
TATGAGGCTACAGGGACACCTTTCCCAGGGGGGGCTGTATCCTTTCCTCTGCCCCCAGGTCCCCACTTTG
GCACCCCAGGCTATGGAAGCCCCCACTTCACCACACTCTACTCAGTCCCTTTTCCTGAGGGCGAGGCCTT
TCCCTCTGTTCCCGTCACTGCTCTGGGCTCTCCCATGCATTCAAACGCTAGCGGCAGCGGCGCCACGAAC
TTCTCTCTGTTAAAGCAAGCAGGAGATGTTGAAGAAAACCCCGGGCCTGCATGCATGTATAACATGATGG
AGACGGAGCTGAAGCCGCCGGGCCCGCAGCAAGCTTCGGGGGGCGGCGGCGGAGGAGGCAACGCCACGGC
GGCGGCGACCGGCGGCAACCAGAAGAACAGCCCGGACCGCGTCAAGAGGCCCATGAACGCCTTCATGGTA
TGGTCCCGGGGGCAGCGGCGTAAGATGGCCCAGGAGAACCCCAAGATGCACAACTCGGAGATCAGCAAGC
GCCTGGGCGCGGAGTGGAAACTTTTGTCCGAGACCGAGAAGCGGCCGTTCATCGACGAGGCCAAGCGGCT
GCGCGCTCTGCACATGAAGGAGCACCCGGATTATAAATACCGGCCGCGGCGGAAAACCAAGACGCTCATG
AAGAAGGATAAGTACACGCTTCCCGGAGGCTTGCTGGCCCCCGGCGGGAACAGCATGGCGAGCGGGGTTG
GGGTGGGCGCCGGCCTGGGTGCGGGCGTGAACCAGCGCATGGACAGCTACGCGCACATGAACGGCTGGAG
CAACGGCAGCTACAGCATGATGCAGGAGCAGCTGGGCTACCCGCAGCACCCGGGCCTCAACGCTCACGGC
GCGGCACAGATGCAACCGATGCACCGCTACGACGTCAGCGCCCTGCAGTACAACTCCATGACCAGCTCGC
AGACCTACATGAACGGCTCGCCCACCTACAGCATGTCCTACTCGCAGCAGGGCACCCCCGGTATGGCGCT
GGGCTCCATGGGCTCTGTGGTCAAGTCCGAGGCCAGCTCCAGCCCCCCCGTGGTTACCTCTTCCTCCCAC
TCCAGGGCGCCCTGCCAGGCCGGGGACCTCCGGGACATGATCAGCATGTACCTCCCCGGCGCCGAGGTGC
CGGAGCCCGCTGCGCCCAGTAGACTGCACATGGCCCAGCACTACCAGAGCGGCCCGGTGCCCGGCACGGC
CATTAACGGCACACTGCCCCTGTCGCACATGGCATGCGGCTCCGGCGAGGGCAGGGGAAGTCTTCTAACA
TGCGGGGACGTGGAGGAAAATCCCGGCCCACTCGAGATGAGGCAGCCACCTGGCGAGTCTGACATGGCTG
TCAGCGACGCTCTGCTCCCGTCCTTCTCCACGTTCGCGTCCGGCCCGGCGGGAAGGGAGAAGACACTGCG
TCCAGCAGGTGCCCCGACTAACCGTTGGCGTGAGGAACTCTCTCACATGAAGCGACTTCCCCCACTTCCC
GGCCGCCCCTACGACCTGGCGGCGACGGTGGCCACAGACCTGGAGAGTGGCGGAGCTGGTGCAGCTTGCA
GCAGTAACAACCCGGCCCTCCTAGCCCGGAGGGAGACCGAGGAGTTCAACGACCTCCTGGACCTAGACTT
TATCCTTTCCAACTCGCTAACCCACCAGGAATCGGTGGCCGCCACCGTGACCACCTCGGCGTCAGCTTCA
TCCTCGTCTTCCCCAGCGAGCAGCGGCCCTGCCAGCGCGCCCTCCACCTGCAGCTTCAGCTATCCGATCC
GGGCCGGGGGTGACCCGGGCGTGGCTGCCAGCAACACAGGTGGAGGGCTCCTCTACAGCCGAGAATCTGC
GCCACCTCCCACGGCCCCCTTCAACCTGGCGGACATCAATGACGTGAGCCCCTCGGGCGGCTTCGTGGCT
GAGCTCCTGCGGCCGGAGTTGGACCCAGTATACATTCCGCCACAGCAGCCTCAGCCGCCAGGTGGCGGGC
TGATGGGCAAGTTTGTGCTGAAGGCGTCTCTGACCACCCCTGGCAGCGAGTACAGCAGCCCTTCGGTCAT
CAGTGTTAGCAAAGGAAGCCCAGACGGCAGCCACCCCGTGGTAGTGGCGCCCTACAGCGGTGGCCCGCCG
CGCATGTGCCCCAAGATTAAGCAAGAGGCGGTCCCGTCCTGCACGGTCAGCCGGTCCCTAGAGGCCCATT
TGAGCGCTGGACCCCAGCTCAGCAACGGCCACCGGCCCAACACACACGACTTCCCCCTGGGGCGGCAGCT
CCCCACCAGGACTACCCCTACACTGAGTCCCGAGGAACTGCTGAACAGCAGGGACTGTCACCCTGGCCTG
CCTCTTCCCCCAGGATTCCATCCCCATCCGGGGCCCAACTACCCTCCTTTCCTGCCAGACCAGATGCAGT
CACAAGTCCCCTCTCTCCATTATCAAGAGCTCATGCCACCGGGTTCCTGCCTGCCAGAGGAGCCCAAGCC
AAAGAGGGGAAGAAGGTCGTGGCCCCGGAAAAGAACAGCCACCCACACTTGTGACTATGCAGGCTGTGGC
AAAACCTATACCAAGAGTTCTCATCTCAAGGCACACCTGCGAACTCACACAGGCGAGAAACCTTACCACT
GTGACTGGGACGGCTGTGGGTGGAAATTCGCCCGCTCCGATGAACTGACCAGGCACTACCGCAAACACAC
AGGGCACCGGCCCTTTCAGTGCCAGAAGTGCGACAGGGCCTTTTCCAGGTCGGACCACCTTGCCTTACAC
ATGAAGAGGCACTTTCTCGAGGGCTCGGGCCAGTGTACTAATTATGCTCTCTTGAAATTGGCTGGAGATG
TTGAGAGCAACCCAGGTCCCGGCGCGCCACTGGATTTCCTTTGGGCGTTGGAAACCCCGCAGACAGCCAC
GACGATGCCCCTCAACGTGAACTTCACCAACAGGAACTATGACCTCGACTACGACTCCGTACAGCCCTAT
TTCATCTGCGACGAGGAAGAGAATTTCTATCACCAGCAACAGCAGAGCGAGCTGCAGCCGCCCGCGCCCA
GTGAGGATATCTGGAAGAAATTCGAGCTGCTTCCCACCCCGCCCCTGTCCCCGAGCCGCCGCTCCGGGCT
CTGCTCTCCATCCTATGTTGCGGTCGCTACGTCCTTCTCCCCAAGGGAAGACGATGACGGCGGCGGTGGC
AACTTCTCCACCGCCGATCAGCTGGAGATGATGACCGAGTTACTTGGAGGAGACATGGTGAACCAGAGCT
TCATCTGCGATCCTGACGACGAGACCTTCATCAAGAACATCATCATCCAGGACTGTATGTGGAGCGGTTT
CTCAGCCGCTGCCAAGCTGGTCTCGGAGAAGCTGGCCTCCTACCAGGCTGCGCGCAAAGACAGCACCAGC
CTGAGCCCCGCCCGCGGGCACAGCGTCTGCTCCACCTCCAGCCTGTACCTGCAGGACCTCACCGCCGCCG
CGTCCGAGTGCATTGACCCCTCAGTGGTCTTTCCCTACCCGCTCAACGACAGCAGCTCGCCCAAATCCTG
TACCTCGTCCGATTCCACGGCCTTCTCTCCTTCCTCGGACTCGCTGCTGTCCTCCGAGTCCTCCCCACGG
GCCAGCCCTGAGCCCCTAGTGCTGCATGAGGAGACACCGCCCACCACCAGCAGCGACTCTGAAGAAGAGC
AAGAAGATGAGGAAGAAATTGATGTGGTGTCTGTGGAGAAGAGGCAAACCCCTGCCAAGAGGTCGGAGTC
GGGCTCATCTCCATCCCGAGGCCACAGCAAACCTCCGCACAGCCCACTGGTCCTCAAGAGGTGCCACGTC
TCCACTCACCAGCACAACTACGCCGCACCCCCCTCCACAAGGAAGGACTATCCAGCTGCCAAGAGGGCCA
AGTTGGACAGTGGCAGGGTCCTGAAGCAGATCAGCAACAACCGCAAGTGCTCCAGCCCCAGGTCCTCAGA
CACGGAGGAAAACGACAAGAGGCGGACACACAACGTCTTGGAACGTCAGAGGAGGAACGAGCTGAAGCGC
AGCTTTTTTGCCCTGCGTGACCAGATCCCTGAATTGGAAAACAACGAAAAGGCCCCCAAGGTAGTGATCC
TCAAAAAAGCCACCGCCTACATCCTGTCCATTCAAGCAGACGAGCACAAGCTCACCTCTGAAAAGGACTT
ATTGAGGAAACGACGAGAACAGTTGAAACACAAACTCGAACAGCTTCGAAACTCTGGTGCATAAGGCGCG
CCGAATTCGCGGCCGCACTCGAGATATCTAGACCCAGCTTTCTTGTACAAAGTGGTGATCTAGCTAAAAC
GCGGCCTCGAATCGAATTCCGCCCCCCCCCCTCTCCCTCCCCCCCCCCTAACGTTACTGGCCGAAGCCGC
TTGGAATAAGGCCGGTGTGCGTTTGTCTATATGTTATTTTCCACCATATTGCCGTCTTTTGGCAATGTGA
GGGCCCGGAAACCTGGCCCTGTCTTCTTGACGAGCATTCCTAGGGGTCTTTCCCCTCTCGCCAAAGGAAT
GCAAGGTCTGTTGAATGTCGTGAAGGAAGCAGTTCCTCTGGAAGCTTCTTGAAGACAAACAACGTCTGTA
GCGACCCTTTGCAGGCAGCGGAACCCCCCACCTGGCGACAGGTGCCTCTGCGGCCAAAAGCCACGTGTAT
AAGATACACCTGCAAAGGCGGCACAACCCCAGTGCCACGTTGTGAGTTGGATAGTTGTGGAAAGAGTCAA
ATGGCTCTCCTCAAGCGTATTCAACAAGGGGCTGAAGGATGCCCAGAAGGTACCCCATTGTATGGGATCT
GATCTGGGGCCTCGGTGCACATGCTTTACATGTGTTTAGTCGAGGTTAAAAAAACGTCTAGGCCCCCCGA
ACCACGGGGACGTGGTTTTCCTTTGAAAAACACGATGATAATATGGCCACAACCATGGTGAGCAAGGGCG
AGGAGGATAACATGGCCATCATCAAGGAGTTCATGCGCTTCAAGGTGCACATGGAGGGCTCCGTGAACGG
CCACGAGTTCGAGATCGAGGGCGAGGGCGAGGGCCGCCCCTACGAGGGCACCCAGACCGCCAAGCTGAAG
GTGACCAAGGGTGGCCCCCTGCCCTTCGCCTGGGACATCCTGTCCCCTCAGTTCATGTACGGCTCCAAGG
CCTACGTGAAGCACCCCGCCGACATCCCCGACTACTTGAAGCTGTCCTTCCCCGAGGGCTTCAAGTGGGA
GCGCGTGATGAACTTCGAGGACGGCGGCGTGGTGACCGTGACCCAGGACTCCTCCCTGCAGGACGGCGAG
TTCATCTACAAGGTGAAGCTGCGCGGCACCAACTTCCCCTCCGACGGCCCCGTAATGCAGAAGAAGACCA
TGGGCTGGGAGGCCTCCTCCGAGCGGATGTACCCCGAGGACGGCGCCCTGAAGGGCGAGATCAAGCAGAG
GCTGAAGCTGAAGGACGGCGGCCACTACGACGCTGAGGTCAAGACCACCTACAAGGCCAAGAAGCCCGTG
CAGCTGCCCGGCGCCTACAACGTCAACATCAAGTTGGACATCACCTCCCACAACGAGGACTACACCATCG
TGGAACAGTACGAACGCGCCGAGGGCCGCCACTCCACCGGCGGCATGGACGAGCTGTACAAGTAAAGCGG
CCGCGATCTTTTTCCCTCTGCCAAAAATTATGGGGACATCATGAAGCCCCTTGAGCATCTGACTTCTGGC
TAATAAAGGAAATTTATTTTCATTGCAATAGTGTGTTGGAATTTTTTGTGTCTCTCACTCGGAAGGACAT
ATGGGAGGGCAAATCATTTAAAACATCAGAATGAGTATTTGGTTTAGAGTTTGGCAACATATGCCATATG
CTGGCTGCCATGAACAAAGGTGGCTATAAAGAGGTCATCAGTATATGAAACAGCCCCCTGCTGTCCATTC
CTTATTCCATAGAAAAGCCTTGACTTGAGGTTAGATTTTTTTTATATTTTGTTTTGTGTTATTTTTTTCT
TTAACATCCCTAAAATTTTCCTTACATGTTTTACTAGCCAGATTTTTCCTCCTCTCCTGACTACTCCCAG
TCATAGCTGTCCCTCTTCTCTTATGAAGATCCCTCGACCTGCAGGAATTCGATATCAAGCTCTAGCCAAC
AAGCTCGTCATCGCTTTGCAGAAGAGCAGAGAGGATATGCTCATCGTCTAAAGAACTACCCATTTTATTA
TATATTAGTCACGATATCTATAACAAGAAAATATATATATAATAAGTTATCACGTAAGTAGAACATGAAA
TAACAATATAATTATCGTATGAGTTAAATCTTAAAAGTCACGTAAAAGATAATCATGCGTCATTTTGACT
CACGCGGTCGTTATAGTTCAAAATCAGTGACACTTACCGCATTGACAAGCACGCCTCACGGGAGCTCCAA
GCGGCGACTGAGATGTCCTAAATGCACAGCGACGGATTCGCGCTATTTAGAAAGAGAGAGCAATATTTCA
AGAATGCATGCGTCAATTTTACGCAGACTATCTTTCTAGGGTTAAAAAAGATTTGCGCTTTACTCGACCT
AAACTTTAAACACGTCATAGAATCTTCGTTTGACAAAAACCACATTGTGGCCAAGCTGTGTGACGCGACG
CGCGCTAAAGAATGGCAAACCAAGTCGCGCGAGGTACCCAGCTTTTGTTCCCTTTAGTGAGGGTTAATTC
CGAGCTTGGCGTAATCATGGTCATAGCTGTTTCCTGTGTGAAATTGTTATCCGCTCACAATTCCACACAA
CATACGAGCCGGAAGCATAAAGTGTAAAGCCTGGGGTGCCTAATGAGTGAGCTAACTCACATTAATTGCG
TTGCGCTCACTGCCCGCTTTCCAGTCGGGAAACCTGTCGTGCCAGCTGCATTAATGAATCGGCCAACGCG
CGGGGAGAGGCGGTTTGCGTATTGGGCGCTCTTCCGCTTCCTCGCTCACTGACTCGCTGCGCTCGGTCGT
TCGGCTGCGGCGAGCGGTATCAGCTCACTCAAAGGCGGTAATACGGTTATCCACAGAATCAGGGGATAAC
GCAGGAAAGAACATGTGAGCAAAAGGCCAGCAAAAGGCCAGGAACCGTAAAAAGGCCGCGTTGCTGGCGT
TTTTCCATAGGCTCCGCCCCCCTGACGAGCATCACAAAAATCGACGCTCAAGTCAGAGGTGGCGAAACCC
GACAGGACTATAAAGATACCAGGCGTTTCCCCCTGGAAGCTCCCTCGTGCGCTCTCCTGTTCCGACCCTG
CCGCTTACCGGATACCTGTCCGCCTTTCTCCCTTCGGGAAGCGTGGCGCTTTCTCATAGCTCACGCTGTA
GGTATCTCAGTTCGGTGTAGGTCGTTCGCTCCAAGCTGGGCTGTGTGCACGAACCCCCCGTTCAGCCCGA
CCGCTGCGCCTTATCCGGTAACTATCGTCTTGAGTCCAACCCGGTAAGACACGACTTATCGCCACTGGCA
GCAGCCACTGGTAACAGGATTAGCAGAGCGAGGTATGTAGGCGGTGCTACAGAGTTCTTGAAGTGGTGGC
CTAACTACGGCTACACTAGAAGGACAGTATTTGGTATCTGCGCTCTGCTGAAGCCAGTTACCTTCGGAAA
AAGAGTTGGTAGCTCTTGATCCGGCAAACAAACCACCGCTGGTAGCGGTGGTTTTTTTGTTTGCAAGCAG
CAGATTACGCGCAGAAAAAAAGGATCTCAAGAAGATCCTTTGATCTTTTCTACGGGGTCTGACGCTCAGT
GGAACGAAAACTCACGTTAAGGGATTTTGGTCATGAGATTATCAAAAAGGATCTTCACCTAGATCCTTTT
AAATTAAAAATGAAGTTTTAAATCAATCTAAAGTATATATGAGTAAACTTGGTCTGACAGTTACCAATGC
TTAATCAGTGAGGCACCTATCTCAGCGATCTGTCTATTTCGTTCATCCATAGTTGCCTGACTCCCCGTCG
TGTAGATAACTACGATACGGGAGGGCTTACCATCTGGCCCCAGTGCTGCAATGATACCGCGAGACCCACG
CTCACCGGCTCCAGATTTATCAGCAATAAACCAGCCAGCCGGAAGGGCCGAGCGCAGAAGTGGTCCTGCA
ACTTTATCCGCCTCCATCCAGTCTATTAATTGTTGCCGGGAAGCTAGAGTAAGTAGTTCGCCAGTTAATA
GTTTGCGCAACGTTGTTGCCATTGCTACAGGCATCGTGGTGTCACGCTCGTCGTTTGGTATGGCTTCATT
CAGCTCCGGTTCCCAACGATCAAGGCGAGTTACATGATCCCCCATGTTGTGCAAAAAAGCGGTTAGCTCC
TTCGGTCCTCCGATCGTTGTCAGAAGTAAGTTGGCCGCAGTGTTATCACTCATGGTTATGGCAGCACTGC
ATAATTCTCTTACTGTCATGCCATCCGTAAGATGCTTTTCTGTGACTGGTGAGTACTCAACCAAGTCATT
CTGAGAATAGTGTATGCGGCGACCGAGTTGCTCTTGCCCGGCGTCAATACGGGATAATACCGCGCCACAT
AGCAGAACTTTAAAAGTGCTCATCATTGGAAAACGTTCTTCGGGGCGAAAACTCTCAAGGATCTTACCGC
TGTTGAGATCCAGTTCGATGTAACCCACTCGTGCACCCAACTGATCTTCAGCATCTTTTACTTTCACCAG
CGTTTCTGGGTGAGCAAAAACAGGAAGGCAAAATGCCGCAAAAAAGGGAATAAGGGCGACACGGAAATGT
TGAATACTCATACTCTTCCTTTTTCAATATTATTGAAGCATTTATCAGGGTTATTGTCTCATGAGCGGAT
ACATATTTGAATGTATTTAGAAAAATAAACAAATAGGGGTTCCGCGCACATTTCCCCGAAAAGTGCCACC
TG
Features (pLannotate 1.2.2; 34 found; start..end, strand, type, name):
      3..458     -  rep_origin     f1 ori (sequence partly withheld): f1 bacteriophage origin of replication; arrow indicates direction of (+) strand synthesis
    466..623     -  CDS            lacZα (fragment): LacZα fragment of β-galactosidase; lacZ fragment
    626..644     +  promoter       T7 promoter: promoter for bacteriophage T7 RNA polymerase
   1144..1164    +  promoter       tight TRE promoter (fragment): Tet-responsive promoter PTight, consisting of seven tet operator sequences followed by the minimal CMV promoter
   1181..1201    +  promoter       tight TRE promoter (fragment): Tet-responsive promoter PTight, consisting of seven tet operator sequences followed by the minimal CMV promoter
   1218..1238    +  promoter       tight TRE promoter (fragment): Tet-responsive promoter PTight, consisting of seven tet operator sequences followed by the minimal CMV promoter
   1255..1275    +  promoter       tight TRE promoter (fragment): Tet-responsive promoter PTight, consisting of seven tet operator sequences followed by the minimal CMV promoter
   1292..1312    +  promoter       tight TRE promoter (fragment): Tet-responsive promoter PTight, consisting of seven tet operator sequences followed by the minimal CMV promoter
   1329..1349    +  promoter       tight TRE promoter (fragment): Tet-responsive promoter PTight, consisting of seven tet operator sequences followed by the minimal CMV promoter
   1366..1386    +  promoter       tight TRE promoter (fragment): Tet-responsive promoter PTight, consisting of seven tet operator sequences followed by the minimal CMV promoter
   1403..1423    +  promoter       tight TRE promoter (fragment): Tet-responsive promoter PTight, consisting of seven tet operator sequences followed by the minimal CMV promoter
   1431..1476    +  promoter       TRE3GV promoter (fragment): 3rd-generation Tet-responsive promoter that can be activated by binding of Tet-On® 3G, optimized for retroviral and lentiviral vectors
   1548..1572    +  protein_bind   attB1: mutant version of attB; recombination site for the Gateway® BP reaction BP Clonase™
   1619..2674    +  CDS            Pou5f1: PO5F1_MOUSE - Also known as Oct-3, Oct-4, Otf-3, Otf3. Experimental evidence at protein level: Swiss-Prot protein existence level 1. Transcription factor that binds to the octamer motif (5'- ATTTGCAT-3') (PubMed:1972777, PubMed:1690859, PubMed:1967980, PubMed:17525163, PubMed:23376973). Forms a trimeric complex with SOX2 or SOX15 on DNA and controls the expression of a number of genes involved in embryonic development such as YES1, FGF4, UTF1 and ZFP206 (PubMed:15863505, PubMed:17097055, PubMed:17496161, PubMed:19740739). Critical for early embryogenesis and for embryonic stem cell pluripotenc
   2690..2742    +  CDS            P2A (fragment): 2A peptide from porcine teschovirus-1 polyprotein Eukaryotic ribosomes fail to insert a peptide bond between the Gly and Pro residues, yielding separate polypeptides.
   2753..3709    +  CDS            Sox2: SOX2_MOUSE - Also known as Sox-2. Experimental evidence at protein level: Swiss-Prot protein existence level 1. Transcription factor that forms a trimeric complex with POU5F1 (OCT3/4) on DNA and controls the expression of a number of genes involved in embryonic development such as YES1, FGF4, UTF1 and ZFP206 (PubMed:15863505, PubMed:17097055, PubMed:19740739). Binds to the proximal enhancer region of NANOG (PubMed:15863505). Critical for early embryogenesis and for embryonic stem cell pluripotency (By similarity). Downstream SRRT target that mediates the promotion of neural stem cell self-rene
   3725..3777    +  CDS            T2A (fragment): 2A peptide from Thosea asigna virus capsid protein Eukaryotic ribosomes fail to insert a peptide bond between the Gly and Pro residues, yielding separate polypeptides.
   3785..5233    +  CDS            Klf4: KLF4_MOUSE - Also known as Ezf, Gklf, Zie. Experimental evidence at protein level: Swiss-Prot protein existence level 1. Transcription factor; can act both as activator and as repressor. Binds the 5'-CACCC-3' core sequence. Binds to the promoter region of its own gene and can activate its own transcription. Regulates the expression of key transcription factors during embryonic development. Plays an important role in maintaining embryonic stem cells, and in preventing their differentiation. Required for establishing the barrier function of the skin and for postnatal maturation and maintenance o
   5249..5308    +  CDS            E2A: 2A peptide from equine rhinitis A virus polyprotein Eukaryotic ribosomes fail to insert a peptide bond between the Gly and Pro residues, yielding separate polypeptides.
   5363..6679    +  CDS            Myc: MYC_MOUSE - Experimental evidence at protein level: Swiss-Prot protein existence level 1. Transcription factor that binds DNA in a non-specific manner, yet also specifically recognizes the core sequence 5'-CAC[GA]TG-3'. Activates the transcription of growth-related genes. Binds to the VEGFA promoter, promoting VEGFA production and subsequent sprouting angiogenesis. Regulator of somatic reprogramming, controls self-renewal of embryonic stem cells. Functions with TAF6L to activate target gene expression through RNA polymerase II pause release (PubMed:31005419). From Mus musculus (Mouse).
   6720..6744    -  protein_bind   attB2: mutant version of attB; recombination site for the Gateway® BP reaction BP Clonase™
   6897..7359    +  misc_feature   IRES: internal ribosome entry site (IRES) of the encephalomyocarditis virus (EMCV)
   7373..8080    +  CDS            mCherry: mCherry is a basic (constitutively fluorescent) red fluorescent protein published in 2004, derived from Discosoma sp.. It is reported to be a very rapidly-maturing monomer with low acid sensitivity.
   8160..8215    +  polyA_signal   β-globin poly(A) signal: rabbit β-globin polyadenylation signal (Gil and Proudfoot, 1987)
   8547..8569    +  misc_feature   MCS (fragment): pBluescript multiple cloning site
   8970..9101    +  CDS            FP (fragment): FP25_NPVAC - Experimental evidence at protein level: Swiss-Prot protein existence level 1. From Autographa californica nuclear polyhedrosis virus (AcMNPV).
   9119..9137    -  promoter       T3 promoter: promoter for bacteriophage T3 RNA polymerase
   9180..9202    -  protein_bind   lac operator (fragment): The lac repressor binds to the lac operator to inhibit transcription in E. coli. This inhibition can be relieved by adding lactose or isopropyl-β-D-thiogalactopyranoside (IPTG). lac repressor encoded by lacI
   9206..9236    -  promoter       lac promoter: promoter for the E. coli lac operon
   9251..9272    -  protein_bind   CAP binding site: CAP binding activates transcription in the presence of cAMP. E. coli catabolite activator protein
   9285..9377    -  CDS            lacI (fragment): lac repressor; lacI; The lac repressor binds to the lac operator to inhibit transcription in E. coli. This inhibition can be relieved by adding lactose or isopropyl-β-D-thiogalactopyranoside (IPTG).
   9560..10148   -  rep_origin     ori: high-copy-number ColE1/pMB1/pBR322/pUC origin of replication
  10319..11179   -  CDS            AmpR: β-lactamase; bla; confers resistance to ampicillin, carbenicillin, and related antibiotics
  11180..11284   -  promoter       AmpR promoter: bla
