[The description below was written by a language model from this plasmid's Addgene catalogue record and pLannotate feature annotations shown in this document.]
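Description:
PB-TAC-OSKM is a piggyBac transposon plasmid of about 11.3 kb, built on a pBluescript backbone, for doxycycline-inducible expression of the four mouse reprogramming factors in mammalian cells. In E. coli it is maintained at high copy through a ColE1/pUC-type origin and selected with ampicillin via the β-lactamase gene. The backbone also keeps the f1 origin, lacZα and lac regulatory remnants, and the T7 and T3 promoters. The automated feature table does not annotate the piggyBac terminal repeats themselves. A short baculovirus-derived FP25 fragment just outside the expression cassette may be flanking sequence carried along with a transposon arm, but the record does not confirm this.

The payload is driven by a tetO-type promoter, annotated as a series of tet operator repeats followed by a minimal promoter. It therefore depends on a tetracycline-controlled transactivator, which is not annotated on this plasmid and would presumably be supplied separately. Between the attB1 and attB2 sites left by Gateway cloning lies a single open reading frame encoding Pou5f1 (Oct3/4), Sox2, Klf4 and Myc in that order. The factors are separated by P2A, T2A and E2A peptides, so ribosomal skipping releases four separate proteins from one transcript. Downstream, an EMCV IRES directs translation of mCherry from the same mRNA, giving a red fluorescent readout of cassette induction, and a rabbit β-globin polyadenylation signal terminates the transcript.

Stable genomic integration requires co-transfection with a separate piggyBac transposase plasmid. The construct is intended for inducible reprogramming of somatic cells to pluripotency. It was deposited with a study of how variation at the KLF4 N-terminus affects reprogramming.
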