Addgene plasmid #80481: PB-TAC-OSKM
Purpose: piggyBac transposon for dox-inducible expression of the OSKM polycistronic reprogramming cassette (with mCherry)
Depositing lab: Knut Woltjen. Depositing organization: Kyoto University, Center for iPS Cell Research and Application. Publication: KLF4 N-terminal variance modulates induced reprogramming to pluripotency. Kim SI, Oceguera-Yanez F, Hirohata R, Linker S, Okita K, Yamada Y, Yamamoto T, Yamanaka S, Woltjen K. Stem Cell Reports. 2015 Apr 14;4(4):727-43. doi: 10.1016/j.stemcr.2015.02.004. Epub 2015 Mar 12. PubMed 25772473.
Backbone
  Vector backbone: pBluescript
  Backbone size w/o insert (bp): 3000
  Total vector size (bp): 11309
  Vector type: Mammalian Expression ; piggyBac transposon
Growth in bacteria
  Bacterial resistance: Ampicillin, 100 μg/mL
  Growth temperature: 37°C
  Growth strain: DH5alpha
  Copy number: High Copy
Gene/Insert
  Gene/Insert name: OSKM
  Species: M. musculus (mouse)
  Insert size (bp): 5064
  Entrez Gene: Pou5f1 (a.k.a. NF-A3, Oct-3, Oct-3/4, Oct-4, Oct3, Oct3/4, Oct4, Otf-3, Otf-4, Otf3, Otf3-rs7, Otf3g, Otf4); Sox2 (a.k.a. Sox-2, lcc, ysb); Klf4 (a.k.a. EZF, Gklf, Zie); Myc (a.k.a. Myc2, Niard, Nird, bHLHe39)
  Promoter: tetO
  Cloning method: Gateway Cloning
  Sequencing primers: 5′ CCAAAAGACGGCAATATGGT; 3′ GCTGTTTTGACCTCCATAGAAGA
Terms and licenses: Academic/Nonprofit Terms; Industry Terms: Not Available to Industry
Depositor comments: Requires co-transfection with a piggyBac transposase plasmid for stable genomic integration. If you desire to use transposase with the Materials, you may contact Transposagen or other licensed vendor.
How to cite: PB-TAC-OSKM was a gift from Knut Woltjen (Addgene plasmid # 80481 ; http://n2t.net/addgene:80481 ; RRID:Addgene_80481)
