>Addgene plasmid #80481 | PB-TAC-OSKM | addgene partial sequence | sequence record 153677 | Futet-F 5'-CTCCATAGAAGACACCGGGA-3'
GTTTGTACAAAAAAGCAGGCTGGCGCCGGAACCAATTCAGTCGACTGGATCCGGTACCGAATTCGCCATG
GCTGGACACCTGGCTTCAGACTTCGCCTTCTCACCCCCACCAGGTGGGGGTGATGGGTCAGCAGGGCTGG
AGCCGGGCTGGGTGGATCCTCGAACCTGGCTAAGCTTCCAAGGGCCTCCAGGTGGGCCTGGAATCGGACC
AGGCTCAGAGGTATTGGGGATCTCCCCATGTCCGCCCGCATACGAGTTCTGCGGAGGGATGGCATACTGT
GGACCTCAGGTTGGACTGGGCCTAGTCCCCCAAGTTGGCGTGGAGACTTTGCAGCCTGAGGGCCAGGCAG
GAGCACGAGTGGAAAGCAACTCAGAGGGAACCTCCTCTGAGCCCTGTGCCGACCGCCCCAATGCCGTGAA
GTTGGAGAAGGTGGAACCAACTCCCGAGGAGTCCCAGGACATGAAAGCCCTGCAGAAGGAGCTAGAACAG
TTTGCCAAGCTGCTGAAGCAGAAGAGGATCACCTTGGGGTACACCCAGGCCGACGTGGGGCTCACCCTGG
GCGTTCTCTTTGGAAAGGTGTTCAGCCAGACCACCATCTGTCGCTTCGAGGCCTTGCAGCTCAGCCTTAA
GAACATGTGTAAGCTGCGGCCCCTGCTGGAGAAGTGGGTGGAGGAAGCCGACAACAATGAGAACCTTCAG
GAGATATGCAAATCGGAGACCCTGGTGCAGGCCCGGAAGAGAAAGCGAACTAGCATTGAGAACCGTGTGA
GGTGGAGTCTGGAGACCATGTTTCTGAAGTGCCCGAAGCCCTCCCTACAGCAGATCACTCACATCGCCAA
TCAGCTTGGGCTAGAGAAGGATGTGGTTCGAGTATGGTTCTGTAACCGGCGCCAGAAGG
