>Addgene plasmid #80481 | PB-TAC-OSKM | addgene partial sequence | sequence record 156098 | Mombaerts-mRFPup 5'-GTGGCCGTTCACGGAGCCCTCCATG-3'
ACTCCTTGATGATGGCCATGTTATCCTCCTCGCCCTTGCTCACCATGGTTGTGGCCATATTATCATCGTG
TTTTTCAAAGGAAAACCACGTCCCCGTGGTTCGGGGGGCCTAGACGTTTTTTTAACCTCGACTAAACACA
TGTAAAGCATGTGCACCGAGGCCCCAGATCAGATCCCATACAATGGGGTACCTTCTGGGCATCCTTCAGC
CCCTTGTTGAATACGCTTGAGGAGAGCCATTTGACTCTTTCCACAACTATCCAACTCACAACGTGGCACT
GGGGTTGTG
